>Addgene plasmid #105301 | pmCherry Tensin3 | addgene full sequence | sequence record 204205 | Addgene NGS Result
ACTGAGCGTCAGACCCCGTAGAAAAGATCAAAGGATCTTCTTGAGATCCTTTTTTTCTGCGCGTAATCTG
CTGCTTGCAAACAAAAAAACCACCGCTACCAGCGGTGGTTTGTTTGCCGGATCAAGAGCTACCAACTCTT
TTTCCGAAGGTAACTGGCTTCAGCAGAGCGCAGATACCAAATACTGTTCTTCTAGTGTAGCCGTAGTTAG
GCCACCACTTCAAGAACTCTGTAGCACCGCCTACATACCTCGCTCTGCTAATCCTGTTACCAGTGGCTGC
TGCCAGTGGCGATAAGTCGTGTCTTACCGGGTTGGACTCAAGACGATAGTTACCGGATAAGGCGCAGCGG
TCGGGCTGAACGGGGGGTTCGTGCACACAGCCCAGCTTGGAGCGAACGACCTACACCGAACTGAGATACC
TACAGCGTGAGCTATGAGAAAGCGCCACGCTTCCCGAAGGGAGAAAGGCGGACAGGTATCCGGTAAGCGG
CAGGGTCGGAACAGGAGAGCGCACGAGGGAGCTTCCAGGGGGAAACGCCTGGTATCTTTATAGTCCTGTC
GGGTTTCGCCACCTCTGACTTGAGCGTCGATTTTTGTGATGCTCGTCAGGGGGGCGGAGCCTATGGAAAA
ACGCCAGCAACGCGGCCTTTTTACGGTTCCTGGCCTTTTGCTGGCCTTTTGCTCACATGTTCTTTCCTGC
GTTATCCCCTGATTCTGTGGATAACCGTATTACCGCCATGCATTAGTTATTAATAGTAATCAATTACGGG
GTCATTAGTTCATAGCCCATATATGGAGTTCCGCGTTACATAACTTACGGTAAATGGCCCGCCTGGCTGA
CCGCCCAACGACCCCCGCCCATTGACGTCAATAATGACGTATGTTCCCATAGTAACGCCAATAGGGACTT
TCCATTGACGTCAATGGGTGGAGTATTTACGGTAAACTGCCCACTTGGCAGTACATCAAGTGTATCATAT
GCCAAGTACGCCCCCTATTGACGTCAATGACGGTAAATGGCCCGCCTGGCATTATGCCCAGTACATGACC
TTATGGGACTTTCCTACTTGGCAGTACATCTACGTATTAGTCATCGCTATTACCATGGTGATGCGGTTTT
GGCAGTACATCAATGGGCGTGGATAGCGGTTTGACTCACGGGGATTTCCAAGTCTCCACCCCATTGACGT
CAATGGGAGTTTGTTTTGGCACCAAAATCAACGGGACTTTCCAAAATGTCGTAACAACTCCGCCCCATTG
ACGCAAATGGGCGGTAGGCGTGTACGGTGGGAGGTCTATATAAGCAGAGCTGGTTTAGTGAACCGTCAGA
TCCGCTAGCGCTACCGGTCGCCACCATGGTGAGCAAGGGCGAGGAGGATAACATGGCCATCATCAAGGAG
TTCATGCGCTTCAAGGTGCACATGGAGGGCTCCGTGAACGGCCACGAGTTCGAGATCGAGGGCGAGGGCG
AGGGCCGCCCCTACGAGGGCACCCAGACCGCCAAGCTGAAGGTGACCAAGGGTGGCCCCCTGCCCTTCGC
CTGGGACATCCTGTCCCCTCAGTTCATGTACGGCTCCAAGGCCTACGTGAAGCACCCCGCCGACATCCCC
GACTACTTGAAGCTGTCCTTCCCCGAGGGCTTCAAGTGGGAGCGCGTGATGAACTTCGAGGACGGCGGCG
TGGTGACCGTGACCCAGGACTCCTCCCTGCAGGACGGCGAGTTCATCTACAAGGTGAAGCTGCGCGGCAC
CAACTTCCCCTCCGACGGCCCCGTAATGCAGAAGAAGACCATGGGCTGGGAGGCCTCCTCCGAGCGGATG
TACCCCGAGGACGGCGCCCTGAAGGGCGAGATCAAGCAGAGGCTGAAGCTGAAGGACGGCGGCCACTACG
ACGCTGAGGTCAAGACCACCTACAAGGCCAAGAAGCCCGTGCAGCTGCCCGGCGCCTACAACGTCAACAT
CAAGTTGGACATCACCTCCCACAACGAGGACTACACCATCGTGGAACAGTACGAACGCGCCGAGGGCCGC
CACTCCACCGGCGGCATGGACGAGCTGTACAAGTCCGGACTCAGATCTCGAGCTCAAGCTTCGAATTCCA
TGGAGGAGGGCCATGGGCTGGACCTCACTTACATCACGGAGCGCATCATCGCTGTGTCCTTCCCTGCCGG
CTGCTCTGAGGAGTCCTACCTGCACAACCTACAGGAGGTCACGCGCATGCTCAAGTCCAAGCACGGGGAC
AACTACCTGGTATTAAACCTTTCAGAAAAGAGATATGACCTTACGAAGCTTAACCCAAAGATCATGGATG
TGGGCTGGCCAGAGCTCCACGCACCGCCCCTGGATAAGATGTGTACCATATGCAAGGCGCAGGAGTCCTG
GCTGAACAGCAACCTCCAGCATGTGGTCGTCATTCACTGCAGGGGCGGGAAAGGACGCATAGGAGTGGTC
ATATCATCCTACATGCATTTCACCAACGTCTCAGCCAGCGCCGACCAGGCCCTTGACAGGTTTGCAATGA
AGAAGTTTTATGATGACAAAGTTTCAGCTTTAATGCAGCCTTCCCAAAAACGGTATGTTCAGTTCCTCAG
TGGGCTCCTGTCCGGATCGGTGAAAATGAATGCCTCTCCCCTGTTCCTGCATTTTGTCATCCTCCACGGC
ACCCCCAACTTCGACACAGGTGGAGTGTGCCGGCCCTTTCTGAAGCTCTACCAAGCCATGCAGCCTGTGT
ACACCTCCGGGATCTACAACGTTGGCCCAGAAAACCCCAGCAGGATCTGCATCGTCATCGAGCCGGCCCA
GCTTCTGAAGGGAGATGTCATGGTGAAATGCTACCACAAGAAATACCGCTCGGCCACCCGTGACGTCATT
TTCCGCCTGCAGTTTCACACTGGGGCTGTGCAGGGCTACGGGCTGGTGTTTGGGAAGGAGGATCTGGACA
ATGCCAGCAAAGATGACCGTTTTCCTGACTATGGGAAGGTTGAATTAGTCTTCTCTGCCACGCCTGAGAA
GATTCAAGGGTCCGAACACTTGTACAACGACCACGGTGTGATTGTGGACTACAACACAACAGACCCACTG
ATACGCTGGGACTCGTACGAGAACCTCAGTGCAGATGGAGAAGTGCTACACACGCAGGGCCCTGTCGATG
GCAGCCTTTACGCGAAGGTGAGGAAGAAAAGCTCCTCGGATCCTGGCATCCCAGGTGGCCCCCAGGCAAT
CCCGGCCACCAACAGCCCAGACCACAGTGACCACACCTTGTCTGTCAGCAGTGACTCCGGCCACTCTACA
GCCTCTGCCAGGACGGATAAGACGGAAGAGCGCCTGGCCCCAGGAACCAGGAGGGGCCTGAGTGCCCAGG
AGAAGGCTGAGTTGGACCAGCTGCTCAGTGGCTTTGGCCTGGAAGATCCTGGAAGCTCCCTCAAGGAAAT
GACTGATGCTCGAAGCAAGTACAGTGGGACCCGCCACGTGGTGCCAGCCCAGGTTCACGTGAATGGAGAC
GCTGCTCTGAAGGATCGGGAGACAGACATTCTGGATGACGAGATGCCCCACCACGACCTGCACAGTGTGG
ACAGCCTTGGGACCCTGTCCTCCTCGGAAGGGCCTCAGTCGGCCCACCTGGGTCCCTTCACCTGCCACAA
GAGCAGCCAGAACTCACTCCTATCTGACGGTTTTGGCAGCAACGTTGGTGAAGATCCGCAGGGCACCCTC
GTTCCGGACCTGGGCCTTGGCATGGACGGCCCCTATGAGCGGGAGCGGACTTTTGGGAGTCGAGAGCCCA
AGCAGCCCCAGCCCCTGCTGAGAAAGCCCTCAGTGTCCGCCCAGATGCAGGCCTATGGGCAGAGCAGCTA
CTCCACACAGACCTGGGTGCGCCAGCAGCAGATGGTTGTAGCTCACCAGTATAGCTTCGCCCCAGATGGG
GAGGCCCGGCTGGTGAGCCGCTGCCCTGCAGACAATCCTGGCCTCGTCCAGGCCCAGCCCAGAGTGCCAC
TCACCCCCACCCGAGGGACCAGCAGTAGGGTGGCTGTCCAGAGGGGTGTAGGCAGTGGGCCACATCCCCC
TGACACACAGCAGCCCTCTCCCAGCAAAGCGTTCAAACCCAGGTTTCCAGGAGACCAGGTTGTGAATGGA
GCCGGCCCAGAGCTGAGCACAGGCCCCTCCCCAGGCTCGCCCACCCTGGACATCGACCAGTCCATCGAGC
AGCTCAACAGGCTGATCCTGGAGCTGGATCCCACCTTCGAGCCCATCCCTACCCACATGAACGCCCTCGG
TAGCCAGGCCAATGGCTCTGTGTCTCCAGACAGCGTGGGAGGCGGGCTCCGGGCAAGCAGCAGGCTGCCT
GACACAGGAGAGGGCCCCAGCAGGGCCACCGGGCGGCAAGGCTCCTCTGCTGAACAGCCCCTGGGCGGGA
GACTCAGGAAGCTGAGCCTGGGGCAGTACGACAACGATGCTGGGGGGCAGCTGCCCTTCTCCAAATGTGC
ATGGGGAAAGGCTGGTGTGGACTATGCCCCAAACCTGCCGCCATTCCCCTCACCAGCGGACGTCAAAGAG
ACGATGACCCCTGGCTATCCCCAGGACCTCGATATTATCGATGGCAGAATTTTAAGTAGCAAGGAGTCCA
TGTGTTCAACTCCAGCATTTCCTGTGTCTCCAGAGACACCGTATGTGAAAACAGCGCTGCGCCATCCTCC
GTTCAGCCCACCTGAGCCCCCGCTGAGCAGCCCAGCCAGTCAGCACAAAGGAGGACGTGAACCACGAAGC
TGCCCTGAGACGCTCACTCACGCTGTGGGGATGTCAGAGAGCCCCATCGGACCCAAATCCACGATGCTCC
GGGCTGATGCGTCCTCGACGCCCTCCTTTCAGCAGGCTTTTGCTTCTTCCTGCACCATTTCCAGCAACGG
CCCTGGGCAGAGGAGAGAGAGCTCCTCTTCTGCAGAACGCCAGTGGGTGGAGAGCAGCCCCAAGCCCATG
GTTTCCCTGCTGGGGAGCGGCCGGCCCACCGGAAGTCCCCTCAGCGCTGAGTTCTCCGGTACCAGGAAGG
ACTCCCCAGTGCTGTCCTGCTTCCCGCCGTCAGAGCTCCAGGCTCCTTTCCACAGCCATGAGCTGTCCCT
AGCAGAGCCACCGGACTCCCTGGCGCCTCCCAGCAGCCAGGCCTTCCTGGGCTTCGGCACCGCCCCAGTG
GGAAGTGGCCTTCCGCCCGAGGAGGACCTGGGGGCCTTGCTGGCCAATTCTCATGGAGCGTCACCGACCC
CCAGCATCCCGCTGACAGCGACAGGGGCTGCCGACAATGGCTTCCTGTCCCACAACTTTCTCACGGTGGC
GCCTGGACACAGCAGCCACCACAGTCCAGGCCTGCAGGGCCAGGGTGTGACCCTGCCCGGGCAGCCACCC
CTCCCTGAGAAGAAGCGGGCCTCGGAGGGGGATCGTTCTTTGGGCTCAGTCTCTCCCTCCTCCAGTGGCT
TCTCCAGCCCGCACAGCGGGAGCACCATCAGTATCCCCTTCCCAAATGTCCTTCCCGACTTTTCCAAGGC
TTCAGAAGCGGCCTCACCTCTGCCAGATAGTCCAGGTGATAAACTTGTGATCGTGAAATTTGTTCAAGAC
ACTTCCAAGTTCTGGTACAAGGCGGATATTTCAAGAGAACAAGCCATCGCCATGTTGAAGGACAAGGAGC
CGGGCTCATTCATTGTTCGAGACAGCCATTCCTTCCGAGGGGCCTATGGCCTGGCCATGAAGGTGGCCAC
GCCCCCACCTTCAGTCCTGCAGCTGAACAAGAAAGCTGGAGATTTGGCCAATGAACTCGTCCGGCACTTT
TTGATCGAGTGTACCCCGAAGGGAGTGCGGTTGAAAGGGTGCTCGAATGAACCATATTTCGGGAGCCTGA
CGGCCTTGGTGTGCCAGCATTCCATCACGCCCTTGGCCTTGCCGTACAAGCTGCTTATCCCAGAGAGAGA
TCCATTGGAGGAAATAGCAGAAAGTTCTCCCCAGACGGCAGCCAATTCAGCAGCTGAGCTGTTGAAGCAG
GGGGCAGCCTGCAATGTGTGGTACTTGAACTCTGTGGAGATGGAGTCCCTCACCGGCCACCAGGCGATCC
AGAAGGCCCTGAGCATCACCCTGGTCCAGGAGCCTCCACCTGTGTCCACAGTTGTGCACTTCAAGGTGTC
AGCCCAGGGCATCACCCTGACAGACAATCAGAGGAAGCTCTTCTTCCGGAGGCATTACCCCGTGAACAGT
GTGATTTTCTGTGCCTTGGACCCACAAGACAGGAAGTGGATCAAAGATGGCCCTTCCTCAAAAGTCTTTG
GATTTGTGGCCCGGAAGCAGGGCAGTGCCACGGATAATGTGTGCCACCTGTTTGCAGAGCATGACCCTGA
GCAGCCTGCCAGTGCCATTGTCAACTTCGTATCAAAGGTCATGATTGGTTCACCAAAGAAGGTCTGAGTC
GACGGTACCGCGGGCCCGGGATCCACCGGATCTAGATAACTGATCATAATCAGCCATACCACATTTGTAG
AGGTTTTACTTGCTTTAAAAAACCTCCCACACCTCCCCCTGAACCTGAAACATAAAATGAATGCAATTGT
TGTTGTTAACTTGTTTATTGCAGCTTATAATGGTTACAAATAAAGCAATAGCATCACAAATTTCACAAAT
AAAGCATTTTTTTCACTGCATTCTAGTTGTGGTTTGTCCAAACTCATCAATGTATCTTAACGCGTAAATT
GTAAGCGTTAATATTTTGTTAAAATTCGCGTTAAATTTTTGTTAAATCAGCTCATTTTTTAACCAATAGG
CCGAAATCGGCAAAATCCCTTATAAATCAAAAGAATAGACCGAGATAGGGT
[37 nt withheld, positions 6842-6878]
AAAGAACGTGGACTCCAACGTCAAAGG
[49 nt withheld, positions 6906-6954]
T
[91 nt withheld, positions 6956-7046]
G
[124 nt withheld, positions 7048-7171]
CAGGTGGCACTTTTCGGGGAAATGTGCGCGGAACCCCTATTTGTTTATTTTTCTAAATACATTCAAATAT
GTATCCGCTCATGAGACAATAACCCTGATAAATGCTTCAATAATATTGAAAAAGGAAGAGTCCTGAGGCG
GAAAGAACCAGCTGTGGAATGTGTGTCAGTTAGGGTGTGGAAAGTCCCCAGGCTCCCCAGCAGGCAGAAG
TATGCAAAGCATGCATCTCAATTAGTCAGCAACCAGGTGTGGAAAGTCCCCAGGCTCCCCAGCAGGCAGA
AGTATGCAAAGCATGCATCTCAATTAGTCAGCAACCATAGTCCCGCCCCTAACTCCGCCCATCCCGCCCC
TAACTCCGCCCAGTTCCGCCCATTCTCCGCCCCATGGCTGACTAATTTTTTTTATTTATGCAGAGGCCGA
GGCCGCCTCGGCCTCTGAGCTATTCCAGAAGTAGTGAGGAGGCTTTTTTGGAGGCCTAGGCTTTTGCAAA
GATCGATCAAGAGACAGGATGAGGATCGTTTCGCATGATTGAACAAGATGGATTGCACGCAGGTTCTCCG
GCCGCTTGGGTGGAGAGGCTATTCGGCTATGACTGGGCACAACAGACAATCGGCTGCTCTGATGCCGCCG
TGTTCCGGCTGTCAGCGCAGGGGCGCCCGGTTCTTTTTGTCAAGACCGACCTGTCCGGTGCCCTGAATGA
ACTGCAAGACGAGGCAGCGCGGCTATCGTGGCTGGCCACGACGGGCGTTCCTTGCGCAGCTGTGCTCGAC
GTTGTCACTGAAGCGGGAAGGGACTGGCTGCTATTGGGCGAAGTGCCGGGGCAGGATCTCCTGTCATCTC
ACCTTGCTCCTGCCGAGAAAGTATCCATCATGGCTGATGCAATGCGGCGGCTGCATACGCTTGATCCGGC
TACCTGCCCATTCGACCACCAAGCGAAACATCGCATCGAGCGAGCACGTACTCGGATGGAAGCCGGTCTT
GTCGATCAGGATGATCTGGACGAAGAGCATCAGGGGCTCGCGCCAGCCGAACTGTTCGCCAGGCTCAAGG
CGAGCATGCCCGACGGCGAGGATCTCGTCGTGACCCATGGCGATGCCTGCTTGCCGAATATCATGGTGGA
AAATGGCCGCTTTTCTGGATTCATCGACTGTGGCCGGCTGGGTGTGGCGGACCGCTATCAGGACATAGCG
TTGGCTACCCGTGATATTGCTGAAGAGCTTGGCGGCGAATGGGCTGACCGCTTCCTCGTGCTTTACGGTA
TCGCCGCTCCCGATTCGCAGCGCATCGCCTTCTATCGCCTTCTTGACGAGTTCTTCTGAGCGGGACTCTG
GGGTTCGAAATGACCGACCAAGCGACGCCCAACCTGCCATCACGAGATTTCGATTCCACCGCCGCCTTCT
ATGAAAGGTTGGGCTTCGGAATCGTTTTCCGGGACGCCGGCTGGATGATCCTCCAGCGCGGGGATCTCAT
GCTGGAGTTCTTCGCCCACCCTAGGGGGAGGCTAACTGAAACACGGAAGGAGACAATACCGGAAGGAACC
CGCGCTATGACGGCAATAAAAAGACAGAATAAAACGCACGGTGTTGGGTCGTTTGTTCATAAACGCGGGG
TTCGGTCCCAGGGCTGGCACTCTGTCGATACCCCACCGAGACCCCATTGGGGCCAATACGCCCGCGTTTC
TTCCTTTTCCCCACCCCACCCCCCAAGTTCGGGTGAAGGCCCAGGGCTCGCAGCCAACGTCGGGGCGGCA
GGCCCTGCCATAGCCTCAGGTTACTCATATATACTTTAGATTGATTTAAAACTTCATTTTTAATTTAAAA
GGATCTAGGTGAAGATCCTTTTTGATAATCTCATGACCAAAATCCCTTAACGTGAGTTTTCGTTCC
Features (pLannotate 1.2.2; 16 found; start..end, strand, type, name):
     41..629     +  rep_origin     ori: high-copy-number ColE1/pMB1/pBR322/pUC origin of replication
    804..1107    +  enhancer       CMV enhancer: human cytomegalovirus immediate early enhancer
   1108..1311    +  promoter       CMV promoter: human cytomegalovirus (CMV) immediate early promoter
   1356..2063    +  CDS            mCherry: mCherry is a basic (constitutively fluorescent) red fluorescent protein published in 2004, derived from Discosoma sp.. It is reported to be a very rapidly-maturing monomer with low acid sensitivity.
   2064..2098    +  misc_feature   MCS (fragment): multiple cloning site
   2100..6434    +  CDS            TNS3: TENS3_HUMAN - Also known as TEM6, TENS1, TPP. Experimental evidence at protein level: Swiss-Prot protein existence level 1. May play a role in actin remodeling. Involved in the dissociation of the integrin-tensin-actin complex. EGF activates TNS4 and down-regulates TNS3 which results in capping the tail of ITGB1. Seems to be involved in mammary cell migration. May be involved in cell migration and bone development (By similarity). From Homo sapiens (Human).
   6437..6464    +  misc_feature   MCS (fragment): multiple cloning site
   6481..6565    +  CDS            large T antigen (fragment): large T antigen from SV40 (simian virus 40)
   6588..6709    +  polyA_signal   SV40 poly(A) signal: SV40 polyadenylation signal
   6743..7171    -  rep_origin     f1 ori (sequence partly withheld): f1 bacteriophage origin of replication; arrow indicates direction of (+) strand synthesis
   7198..7302    +  promoter       AmpR promoter: bla
   7304..7661    +  promoter       SV40 promoter: SV40 enhancer and early promoter
   7696..8490    +  CDS            NeoR/KanR: aminoglycoside phosphotransferase from Tn5; aph(3')-II (or nptII); confers resistance to neomycin, kanamycin, and G418 (Geneticin®)
   8511..8663    +  CDS            ble (fragment): BLE_KLEPN - Experimental evidence at protein level: Swiss-Prot protein existence level 1. Binding protein with a strong affinity to the bleomycin family of antibiotics. Binds to CL990; an antimitotic-antibiotic compound. From Klebsiella pneumoniae.
   8722..8769    +  polyA_signal   HSV TK poly(A) signal: herpes simplex virus thymidine kinase polyadenylation signal (Cole and Stacy, 1985)
   8860..8876    -  polyA_signal   bGH poly(A) signal (fragment): bovine growth hormone polyadenylation signal
