[The description below was written by a language model from this plasmid's Addgene catalogue record and pLannotate feature annotations shown in this document.]
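Description:
pmCherry Tensin3 is a mammalian expression plasmid of about 9.1 kb, built on the pmCherry NBC1 backbone, that produces human Tensin 3 (TNS3, also known as TEM6 or TENS1) fused at its N-terminus to the monomeric red fluorescent protein mCherry. The human cytomegalovirus immediate early enhancer and promoter drive the mCherry coding sequence. This is followed by a short remnant of the multiple cloning site and then the roughly 4.3 kb TNS3 open reading frame, which was inserted between EcoRI and SalI sites. An SV40 polyadenylation signal terminates the transcript. The depositor notes that the insert carries a C1276Y substitution relative to the listed reference sequence and reports that this does not affect plasmid function.

The plasmid replicates in E. coli from a high-copy ColE1/pUC-type origin and also carries an f1 phage origin. Selection relies on a single Tn5 aminoglycoside phosphotransferase gene (NeoR/KanR) placed behind tandem bacterial (bla) and SV40 early promoters and ended by the HSV TK polyadenylation signal. This arrangement gives kanamycin resistance in bacteria and would allow G418 selection in transfected mammalian cells. The small large T antigen, ble and bGH poly(A) fragments in the annotation appear to be backbone remnants rather than functional elements.

The stated purpose is to study the localization and function of Tensin 3, particularly alongside an EGFP-tagged Tensin 1 construct, so that the two family members can be imaged in separate red and green channels in the same cells. Tensins are associated with integrin–actin adhesion complexes and cell migration. The associated publication concerns tensin family function in cell contractility within 3D collagen gels.
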