Addgene plasmid #105301: pmCherry Tensin3
Purpose: To study localization and function of Tensin 3 with EGFP Tensin1
Depositing lab: Kenneth Yamada. Publication: Tensin 2 modulates cell contractility in 3D collagen gels through the RhoGAP DLC1. Clark K, Howe JD, Pullar CE, Green JA, Artym VV, Yamada KM, Critchley DR. J Cell Biochem. 2010 Mar 1;109(4):808-17. doi: 10.1002/jcb.22460. PubMed 20069572.
Backbone
  Vector backbone: pmCherry NBC1
  Vector type: Mammalian Expression
Growth in bacteria
  Bacterial resistance: Kanamycin, 50 μg/mL
  Growth temperature: 37°C
  Growth strain: DH5alpha
  Copy number: High Copy
Gene/Insert
  Gene/Insert name: Tensin3 (alt names: TNS3; NM_022748)
  Species: H. sapiens (human)
  Insert size (bp): 4300
  Entrez Gene: TNS3 (a.k.a. TEM6, TENS1)
  Tag / fusion protein: mCherry (N terminal on backbone)
  Cloning method: Restriction Enzyme; 5′ cloning site EcoR1 (unknown if destroyed); 3′ cloning site Sal1 (unknown if destroyed)
Terms and licenses: Academic/Nonprofit Terms; Industry Terms: Not Available to Industry
Depositor comments: Human tensin 1 was from Dr. Katherine Clark of University of Leicester, UK Note: The TNS3 insert contains a C1276Y mutation compared to the listed reference sequence. The depositor has confirmed that this does not affect plasmid function.
How to cite: pmCherry Tensin3 was a gift from Kenneth Yamada (Addgene plasmid # 105301 ; http://n2t.net/addgene:105301 ; RRID:Addgene_105301)
