>Addgene plasmid #105301 | pmCherry Tensin3 | depositor partial sequence | sequence record 199498 | Tensin 3 sequence
GAATTCCATGGAGGAGGGCCATGGGCTGGACCTCACTTACATCACGGAGCGCATCATCGCTGTGTCCTTC
CCTGCCGGCTGCTCTGAGGAGTCCTACCTGCACAACCTACAGGAGGTCACGCGCATGCTCAAGTCCAAGC
ACGGGGACAACTACCTGGTATTAAACCTTTCAGAAAAGAGATATGACCTTACGAAGCTTAACCCAAAGAT
CATGGATGTGGGCTGGCCAGAGCTCCACGCACCGCCCCTGGATAAGATGTGTACCATATGCAAGGCGCAG
GAGTCCTGGCTGAACAGCAACCTCCAGCATGTGGTCGTCATTCACTGCAGGGGCGGGAAAGGACGCATAG
GAGTGGTCATATCATCCTACATGCATTTCACCAACGTCTCAGCCAGCGCCGACCAGGCCCTTGACAGGTT
TGCAATGAAGAAGTTTTATGATGACAAAGTTTCAGCTTTAATGCAGCCTTCCCAAAAACGGTATGTTCAG
TTCCTCAGTGGGCTCCTGTCCGGATCGGTGAAAATGAATGCCTCTCCCCTGTTCCTGCATTTTGTCATCC
TCCACGGCACCCCCAACTTCGACACAGGTGGAGTGTGCCGGCCCTTTCTGAAGCTCTACCAAGCCATGCA
GCCTGTGTACACCTCCGGGATCTACAACGTTGGCCCAGAAAACCCCAGCAGGATCTGCATCGTCATCGAG
CCGGCCCAGCTTCTGAAGGGAGATGTCATGGTGAAATGCTACCACAAGAAATACCGCTCGGCCACCCGTG
ACGTCATTTTCCGCCTGCAGTTTCACACTGGGGCTGTGCAGGGCTACGGGCTGGTGTTTGGGAAGGAGGA
TCTGGACAATGCCAGCAAAGATGACCGTTTTCCTGACTATGGGAAGGTTGAATTAGTCTTCTCTGCCACG
CCTGAGAAGATTCAAGGGTCCGAACACTTGTACAACGACCACGGTGTGATTGTGGACTACAACACAACAG
ACCCACTGATACGCTGGGACTCGTACGAGAACCTCAGTGCAGATGGAGAAGTGCTACACACGCAGGGCCC
TGTCGATGGCAGCCTTTACGCGAAGGTGAGGAAGAAAAGCTCCTCGGATCCTGGCATCCCAGGTGGCCCC
CAGGCAATCCCGGCCACCAACAGCCCAGACCACAGTGACCACACCTTGTCTGTCAGCAGTGACTCCGGCC
ACTCTACAGCCTCTGCCAGGACGGATAAGACGGAAGAGCGCCTGGCCCCAGGAACCAGGAGGGGCCTGAG
TGCCCAGGAGAAGGCTGAGTTGGACCAGCTGCTCAGTGGCTTTGGCCTGGAAGATCCTGGAAGCTCCCTC
AAGGAAATGACTGATGCTCGAAGCAAGTACAGTGGGACCCGCCACGTGGTGCCAGCCCAGGTTCACGTGA
ATGGAGACGCTGCTCTGAAGGATCGGGAGACAGACATTCTGGATGACGAGATGCCCCACCACGACCTGCA
CAGTGTGGACAGCCTTGGGACCCTGTCCTCCTCGGAAGGGCCTCAGTCGGCCCACCTGGGTCCCTTCACC
TGCCACAAGAGCAGCCAGAACTCACTCCTATCTGACGGTTTTGGCAGCAACGTTGGTGAAGATCCGCAGG
GCACCCTCGTTCCGGACCTGGGCCTTGGCATGGACGGCCCCTATGAGCGGGAGCGGACTTTTGGGAGTCG
AGAGCCCAAGCAGCCCCAGCCCCTGCTGAGAAAGCCCTCAGTGTCCGCCCAGATGCAGGCCTATGGGCAG
AGCAGCTACTCCACACAGACCTGGGTGCGCCAGCAGCAGATGGTTGTAGCTCACCAGTATAGCTTCGCCC
CAGATGGGGAGGCCCGGCTGGTGAGCCGCTGCCCTGCAGACAATCCTGGCCTCGTCCAGGCCCAGCCCAG
AGTGCCACTCACCCCCACCCGAGGGACCAGCAGTAGGGTGGCTGTCCAGAGGGGTGTAGGCAGTGGGCCA
CATCCCCCTGACACACAGCAGCCCTCTCCCAGCAAAGCGTTCAAACCCAGGTTTCCAGGAGACCAGGTTG
TGAATGGAGCCGGCCCAGAGCTGAGCACAGGCCCCTCCCCAGGCTCGCCCACCCTGGACATCGACCAGTC
CATCGAGCAGCTCAACAGGCTGATCCTGGAGCTGGATCCCACCTTCGAGCCCATCCCTACCCACATGAAC
GCCCTCGGTAGCCAGGCCAATGGCTCTGTGTCTCCAGACAGCGTGGGAGGCGGGCTCCGGGCAAGCAGCA
GGCTGCCTGACACAGGAGAGGGCCCCAGCAGGGCCACCGGGCGGCAAGGCTCCTCTGCTGAACAGCCCCT
GGGCGGGAGACTCAGGAAGCTGAGCCTGGGGCAGTACGACAACGATGCTGGGGGGCAGCTGCCCTTCTCC
AAATGTGCATGGGGAAAGGCTGGTGTGGACTATGCCCCAAACCTGCCGCCATTCCCCTCACCAGCGGACG
TCAAAGAGACGATGACCCCTGGCTATCCCCAGGACCTCGATATTATCGATGGCAGAATTTTAAGTAGCAA
GGAGTCCATGTGTTCAACTCCAGCATTTCCTGTGTCTCCAGAGACACCGTATGTGAAAACAGCGCTGCGC
CATCCTCCGTTCAGCCCACCTGAGCCCCCGCTGAGCAGCCCAGCCAGTCAGCACAAAGGAGGACGTGAAC
CACGAAGCTGCCCTGAGACGCTCACTCACGCTGTGGGGATGTCAGAGAGCCCCATCGGACCCAAATCCAC
GATGCTCCGGGCTGATGCGTCCTCGACGCCCTCCTTTCAGCAGGCTTTTGCTTCTTCCTGCACCATTTCC
AGCAACGGCCCTGGGCAGAGGAGAGAGAGCTCCTCTTCTGCAGAACGCCAGTGGGTGGAGAGCAGCCCCA
AGCCCATGGTTTCCCTGCTGGGGAGCGGCCGGCCCACCGGAAGTCCCCTCAGCGCTGAGTTCTCCGGTAC
CAGGAAGGACTCCCCAGTGCTGTCCTGCTTCCCGCCGTCAGAGCTCCAGGCTCCTTTCCACAGCCATGAG
CTGTCCCTAGCAGAGCCACCGGACTCCCTGGCGCCTCCCAGCAGCCAGGCCTTCCTGGGCTTCGGCACCG
CCCCAGTGGGAAGTGGCCTTCCGCCCGAGGAGGACCTGGGGGCCTTGCTGGCCAATTCTCATGGAGCGTC
ACCGACCCCCAGCATCCCGCTGACAGCGACAGGGGCTGCCGACAATGGCTTCCTGTCCCACAACTTTCTC
ACGGTGGCGCCTGGACACAGCAGCCACCACAGTCCAGGCCTGCAGGGCCAGGGTGTGACCCTGCCCGGGC
AGCCACCCCTCCCTGAGAAGAAGCGGGCCTCGGAGGGGGATCGTTCTTTGGGCTCAGTCTCTCCCTCCTC
CAGTGGCTTCTCCAGCCCGCACAGCGGGAGCACCATCAGTATCCCCTTCCCAAATGTCCTTCCCGACTTT
TCCAAGGCTTCAGAAGCGGCCTCACCTCTGCCAGATAGTCCAGGTGATAAACTTGTGATCGTGAAATTTG
TTCAAGACACTTCCAAGTTCTGGTACAAGGCGGATATTTCAAGAGAACAAGCCATCGCCATGTTGAAGGA
CAAGGAGCCGGGCTCATTCATTGTTCGAGACAGCCATTCCTTCCGAGGGGCCTATGGCCTGGCCATGAAG
GTGGCCACGCCCCCACCTTCAGTCCTGCAGCTGAACAAGAAAGCTGGAGATTTGGCCAATGAACTCGTCC
GGCACTTTTTGATCGAGTGTACCCCGAAGGGAGTGCGGTTGAAAGGGTGCTCGAATGAACCATATTTCGG
GAGCCTGACGGCCTTGGTGTGCCAGCATTCCATCACGCCCTTGGCCTTGCCGTACAAGCTGCTTATCCCA
GAGAGAGATCCATTGGAGGAAATAGCAGAAAGTTCTCCCCAGACGGCAGCCAATTCAGCAGCTGAGCTGT
TGAAGCAGGGGGCAGCCTGCAATGTGTGGTACTTGAACTCTGTGGAGATGGAGTCCCTCACCGGCCACCA
GGCGATCCAGAAGGCCCTGAGCATCACCCTGGTCCAGGAGCCTCCACCTGTGTCCACAGTTGTGCACTTC
AAGGTGTCAGCCCAGGGCATCACCCTGACAGACAATCAGAGGAAGCTCTTCTTCCGGAGGCATTACCCCG
TGAACAGTGTGATTTTCTGTGCCTTGGACCCACAAGACAGGAAGTGGATCAAAGATGGCCCTTCCTCAAA
AGTCTTTGGATTTGTGGCCCGGAAGCAGGGCAGTGCCACGGATAATGTGTGCCACCTGTTTGCAGAGCAT
GACCCTGAGCAGCCTGCCAGTGCCATTGTCAACTTCGTATCAAAGGTCATGATTGGTTCACCAAAGAAGG
TCTGAGTCGAC
